>Addgene plasmid #38236 | pIS1-Eef25UTR-TOPmut-renilla | addgene partial sequence | sequence record 51148 | Rluc-R 5'-TTTACATCTGGCCCACCACT-3'
ATAAACTTTCGAAGTCATGGTGGCTAGCGGCGCGCCGGTGGCGGATGGCGACGGATTCTCAGAGTCAGAG
GTGAACAGGGAAGCGCGCCGACGATGGCGGCGGCTGCGGCCTTCCTGACCGCTGACGTCAACGCCCGGCC
TTTTATAGGTCGACGCCGGTTGGGTGCGTCACGTGACGGCGCCGGGTGCTCGTCCGGCCGGGTTGGCTAG
GAGCCAGCTGTGGACGGGTCTGCGCATGCACAGAGCGCGGTCTTTGGGACTTAACACTTGAACTGCCGTG
GGAGTGGCTGCGGCGCGGCCGGGGCGTGGCTAGCTCAGTCTCTGGACCCTGGGCCAAGATCCACGGGTGG
GTTTTTAAACATAGATTCCTCAGAACACAGTTGCTTACAACATGATTCTTGAAAACCTTGTAGGTCAATA
GGAAAAAGACTTTGAAATTCGGACCGGTCAGTGGGTTGTGCCAAAGTTCAATTTCCTGGGTTTGAGACTG
TTATGTAATTTGACACCTCTGGGAAAAGCTGGAGAAAGGGACCCTTGAGGCCACAGATTTATTTCTGCAA
AACCTTGCTTGTATTTTTATTACACTTTTTCGTTTGTTTGTTTTGGAAACAAGGTCTTTGGATGCAGCCC
AGGACCGCACCAAATCATGAAGATCTGCCTTAATCTACTGCGTCAGTGCTCGGACTAAAAGACTGTGCCA
ACACACCACGCTCTCATGAAACTTTTTTTGTCCGGAGACAGGATCTCGATAGAACAGGCTGGCCCTCAAC
TGGGTTGGC
