[The description below was written by a language model from this plasmid's Addgene catalogue record.]
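Description:
pIS1-Eef25UTR-TOPmut-renilla is a mammalian expression luciferase reporter built on the pIS1 backbone, with a total size of roughly 5 kb (about 4 kb of backbone plus a roughly 2 kb insert). It is propagated in E. coli under ampicillin selection. The record does not state the origin of replication or the copy number, and no feature table is available to confirm other backbone elements such as the polyadenylation signal.

The original vector promoter was removed and replaced with genomic mouse Eef2 promoter sequence, so that transcription starts from the endogenous Eef2 promoter and produces an mRNA carrying the Eef2 5' UTR upstream of the Renilla luciferase coding sequence. Eef2 encodes eukaryotic elongation factor 2, and the construct name points to a 5' terminal oligopyrimidine (TOP) motif, a pyrimidine-rich stretch at the very start of the transcript. In this version the first nucleotides of the 5' UTR have been changed from a pyrimidine run to a purine-rich sequence, which disrupts the TOP motif while leaving the rest of the promoter and UTR context intact. The insert was placed between NcoI and NheI sites, both of which are retained.

Given the associated study on mTORC1-mediated control of mRNA translation, the plasmid most plausibly serves as the TOP-mutant control. Its Renilla output would be compared with that of a reporter carrying the intact Eef2 5' UTR, testing whether translational regulation depends on the TOP sequence. The record itself does not describe the companion constructs or the assay design.
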