Addgene plasmid #38236: pIS1-Eef25UTR-TOPmut-renilla
Depositing lab: David Sabatini. Depositing organization: Whitehead Institute for Biomedical Research. Publication: A unifying model for mTORC1-mediated regulation of mRNA translation. Thoreen CC, Chantranupong L, Keys HR, Wang T, Gray NS, Sabatini DM. Nature. 2012 May 2;485(7396):109-13. doi: 10.1038/nature11083. PubMed 22552098.
Backbone
  Vector backbone: pIS1
  Backbone size w/o insert (bp): 4000
  Total vector size (bp): 5000
  Modifications to backbone: Vector promoter was removed and replaced with the genomic mouse Eef2 promoter.
  Vector type: Mammalian Expression, Luciferase
Growth in bacteria
  Bacterial resistance: Ampicillin, 100 μg/mL
  Growth temperature: 37°C
  Growth strain: DH5alpha
  Copy number: Unknown
Gene/Insert
  Gene/Insert name: Eef2_TOPm_5UTR/Renilla (alt name: Eef2)
  Species: M. musculus (mouse)
  Insert size (bp): 2000
  Mutation: The first nucleotides of the 5' UTR were changed from CTCTTCC to CAGGAAG
  Entrez Gene: Eef2 (a.k.a. Ef-2)
  Promoter: Endogenous Eef2
  Cloning method: Restriction Enzyme; 5′ cloning site Nco1 (not destroyed); 3′ cloning site NheI (not destroyed)
  Sequencing primers: 5′ gggctcgctgggtcctaggct; 3′ CATCCGTTTCCTTTGTTCTGG
Terms and licenses: Academic/Nonprofit Terms; Industry Terms: Not Available to Industry
How to cite: pIS1-Eef25UTR-TOPmut-renilla was a gift from David Sabatini (Addgene plasmid # 38236 ; http://n2t.net/addgene:38236 ; RRID:Addgene_38236)
